Addgene plasmid #98545: BB3eH_AD
Purpose: (Empty Backbone) empty BB3 for insertion and overexpression of 3 genes in P. pastoris
Depositing lab: Brigitte Gasser & Diethard Mattanovich & Michael Sauer. Depositing organization: Universitaet fur Bodenkultur Wien (BOKU-WIEN). Publication: GoldenPiCS: a Golden Gate-derived modular cloning system for applied synthetic biology in the yeast Pichia pastoris. Prielhofer R, Barrero JJ, Steuer S, Gassler T, Zahrl R, Baumann K, Sauer M, Mattanovich D, Gasser B, Marx H. BMC Syst Biol. 2017 Dec 8;11(1):123. doi: 10.1186/s12918-017-0492-3. PubMed 29221460.
Backbone
  Vector backbone: BB3
  Backbone size (bp): 3287
  Vector type: Bacterial Expression, Yeast Expression
Growth in bacteria
  Bacterial resistance: Hygromycin, 200 μg/mL
  Growth temperature: 37°C
  Growth strain: DH10B
  Copy number: High Copy
Gene/Insert
  Gene/Insert name: None
Terms and licenses: Academic/Nonprofit Terms; Industry Terms: Not Available to Industry
How to cite: BB3eH_AD was a gift from Brigitte Gasser & Diethard Mattanovich & Michael Sauer (Addgene plasmid # 98545 ; http://n2t.net/addgene:98545 ; RRID:Addgene_98545)
