[The description below was written by a language model from this plasmid's Addgene catalogue record and pLannotate feature annotations shown in this document.]
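Description:
BB3eH_AD is an empty level-3 recipient backbone (BB3) from the GoldenPiCS system, a Golden Gate-derived modular cloning toolkit for the yeast Pichia pastoris. It is catalogued as a bacterial and yeast expression vector and carries no insert. Its stated purpose is to receive and overexpress three genes in P. pastoris, so it acts as the final assembly destination into which previously built expression units are combined. The backbone is compact: the catalogue lists about 3.3 kb, and the sequenced record is 3,313 nt.

The annotated features cover only the maintenance and selection functions. A high-copy ColE1/pUC-type origin supports replication in E. coli, consistent with the recorded high copy number. The single marker is an hphMX6 cassette, a hygromycin phosphotransferase gene ending in the Ashbya gossypii TEF terminator. It serves in both hosts, since hygromycin is also the recorded bacterial selection, so the plasmid needs no separate bacterial antibiotic gene. Roughly 1 kb of the sequence is unannotated. This region presumably holds the Golden Gate cloning site with its type IIS recognition sites and fusion overhangs, and the "AD" in the name likely refers to the flanking fusion sites that accommodate three units. However, the record describes neither these elements nor any dropout or screening cassette. It also does not say whether the vector is maintained episomally or by genomic integration in Pichia, and no yeast replication element or integration locus is annotated. Promoters, coding sequences and terminators for the expressed genes come from the inserted modules rather than from this backbone.
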