Features (pLannotate 1.2.2; 3 found; start..end, strand, type, name):
     62..650     -  rep_origin     ori: high-copy-number ColE1/pMB1/pBR322/pUC origin of replication
    761..2336    +  gene           hphMX6: yeast selectable marker conferring hygromycin resistance
   2139..2336    +  terminator     TEF terminator: Ashbya gossypii TEF terminator
>Addgene plasmid #98545 | BB3eH_AD | addgene full sequence | sequence record 192048 | Addgene NGS Result
CGCTGTGAGCAAAAGGCCAGCAAAAGGCCAGGAACCGTAAAAAGGCCGCGTTGCTGGCGTTTTTCCATAG
GCTCCGCCCCCCTGACGAGCATCACAAAAATCGACGCTCAAGTCAGAGGTGGCGAAACCCGACAGGACTA
TAAAGATACCAGGCGTTTCCCCCTGGAAGCTCCCTCGTGCGCTCTCCTGTTCCGACCCTGCCGCTTACCG
GATACCTGTCCGCCTTTCTCCCTTCGGGAAGCGTGGCGCTTTCTCATAGCTCACGCTGTAGGTATCTCAG
TTCGGTGTAGGTCGTTCGCTCCAAGCTGGGCTGTGTGCACGAACCCCCCGTTCAGCCCGACCGCTGCGCC
TTATCCGGTAACTATCGTCTTGAGTCCAACCCGGTAAGACACGACTTATCGCCACTGGCAGCAGCCACTG
GTAACAGGATTAGCAGAGCGAGGTATGTAGGCGGTGCTACAGAGTTCTTGAAGTGGTGGCCTAACTACGG
CTACACTAGAAGAACAGTATTTGGTATCTGCGCTCTGCTGAAGCCAGTTACCTTCGGAAAAAGAGTTGGT
AGCTCTTGATCCGGCAAACAAACCACCGCTGGTAGCGGTGGTTTTTTTGTTTGCAAGCAGCAGATTACGC
GCAGAAAAAAAGGATCTCAAGAAGATCCTTTGATCTTTTCTACGGGGTGGAGCGCAAAAAACCCCGCCCC
TGACAGGGCGGGGTTTTTTCGCGATCGGAGACCGGATCCCTCGAGGGTCTCCAGCTCATGGACATGGAGG
CCCAGAATACCCTCCTTGACAGTCTTGACGTGCGCAGCTCAGGGGCATGATGTGACTGTCGCCCGTACAT
TTAGCCCATACATCCCCATGTATAATCATTTGCATCCATACATTTTGATGGCCGCACGGCGCGAAGCAAA
AATTACGGCTCCTCGCTGCAGACGTGCGAGCAGGGAAACGCTCCCCTCACAGACGCGTTGAATTGTCCCC
ACGCCGCGCCCCTGTAGAGAAATATAAAAGGTTAGGATTTGCCACTGAGGTTCTTCTTTCATATACTTCC
TTTTAAAATCTTGCTAGGATACAGTTCTCACATCACATCCGAACATAAACAACCATGGGTAAAAAGCCTG
AACTCACCGCGACGTCTGTCGAGAAGTTTCTGATCGAAAAGTTCGACAGCGTCTCCGACCTGATGCAGCT
CTCGGAGGGCGAAGAATCTCGTGCTTTCAGCTTCGATGTAGGAGGGCGTGGATATGTCCTGCGGGTAAAT
AGCTGCGCCGATGGTTTCTACAAAGATCGTTATGTTTATCGGCACTTTGCATCGGCCGCGCTCCCGATTC
CGGAAGTGCTTGACATTGGGGAATTCAGCGAGAGCCTGACCTATTGCATCTCCCGCCGTGCACAGGGTGT
CACGTTGCAAGACCTCCCTGAAACCGAACTGCCCGCTGTTCTGCAGCCGGTCGCGGAGGCCATGGATGCG
ATCGCTGCGGCCGATCTTAGCCAGACGAGCGGGTTCGGCCCATTCGGACCGCAAGGAATCGGTCAATACA
CTACATGGCGTGATTTCATATGCGCGATTGCTGATCCCCATGTGTATCACTGGCAAACTGTGATGGACGA
CACCGTCAGTGCGTCCGTCGCGCAGGCTCTCGATGAGCTGATGCTTTGGGCCGAGGACTGCCCCGAAGTC
CGGCACCTCGTGCACGCGGATTTCGGCTCCAACAATGTCCTGACGGACAATGGCCGCATAACAGCGGTCA
TTGACTGGAGCGAGGCGATGTTCGGGGATTCCCAATACGAGGTCGCCAACATCTTCTTCTGGAGGCCGTG
GTTGGCTTGTATGGAGCAGCAGACGCGCTACTTCGAGCGGAGGCATCCGGAGCTTGCAGGATCGCCGCGG
CTCCGGGCGTATATGCTCCGCATTGGTCTTGACCAACTCTATCAGAGCTTGGTTGACGGCAATTTCGATG
ATGCAGCTTGGGCGCAGGGTCGATGCGACGCAATCGTCCGATCCGGAGCCGGGACTGTCGGGCGTACACA
AATCGCCCGCAGAAGCGCGGCCGTCTGGACCGATGGCTGTGTAGAAGTACTCGCCGATAGTGGAAACCGA
CGCCCCAGCACTCGTCCGAGGGCAAAGGAATAATCAGTACTGACAATAAAAAGATTCTTGTTTTCAAGAA
CTTGTCATTTGTATAGTTTTTTTATATTGTAGTTGTTCTATTTTAATCAAATGTTAGCGTGATTTATATT
TTTTTTCGCCTCGACATCATCTGCCCAGATGCGAAGTTAAGTGCGCAGAAAGTAATATCATGCGTCAATC
GTATGTGAATGCTGGTCGCTATACTGGCTTCGCTCTTAATTAAGCGGCCCAAAGAGTGAGAGGAAAGTAC
CTGGGCAAAATCACACAATTCCAAACCATGCTAAATGAGATTTAAAGAGCAAACGATGGCAAAAGGCAAC
CGTTATAAATGTGATCTTTCTTGGCAGCTATCTGTCAATTTTTCTAAGGAACAGTGAATTCATCATAGGA
GAGATGTTATACGTTACATAATCATACATACTGCATGTATCTCACCTACTTTACCTCATCAACTCTAAAA
CAGTTCTAGTCCCAACCCCAGATTCCTAGTCATGACACAAGTCCGCACCGGACAGGACTCACAACCAGCA
AGAGAAGCTAACAAATTTACGCCCCGGTAAAACATTCTTTAGGGGCCGTTCAATGGTAATTTTCCTCTCA
CCCGTTTAAACTTACCTCCGGGCGGTATCTTCAATAACCTCTGTTGTCCCCGGGTATCATTGGAAACAGT
GAGGGACGTTGAACAGAAGAGAGGATCACCGTAAATTTGCCTTGCAATTGGCCCTAACCACGGATGGTTA
ACTTCAAGCCATCACGACAGCAATTGAGTCGGCGCATAGCTACCCTCCTCTTCTTGACCCCATGCATAGG
ACCAACCTTAACCGATGGAACAGGTTCCTCCGCTCCGTCCCCTGGTAGTGTCTCTGCGCAAGAAATAGTT
AAGGTATTAACACTGATCTCTCGCACCCCCCTCACAGTACTGTTATGGTGAATTGACAAAGCCATTGGCT
AGATTGAAACATGTAATTCATATGTAATCTTGTTCAATTAACGAGCTTCGTACAGTCTCAATCTAGACGT
CTGATAATGGCGTTTGTGCTCCTAATCGATGAGCCATCTCATGTGACGTCTATACGCTTCGATGGCTTCC
GTCGCGAATATAGAACCACTTGAAATATGCTGCAAACCACGATCCACCCTGGTCCTGAAAAGATATAAAT
ACAGCACATCTAGCAGGCTTTTG
